Addgene plasmid #205396: pICH41276(3Uter)-tAT2G33730
Purpose: MoClo lvl0 3'UTR+Terminator part
Depositing lab: Jennifer Nemhauser. Depositing organization: University of Washington. Publication: Building a pipeline to identify and engineer constitutive and repressible promoters. Yang EJY, Nemhauser JL. Quant Plant Biol. 2023 Oct 19;4:e12. doi: 10.1017/qpb.2023.10. eCollection 2023. PubMed 37901686.
Backbone
  Vector backbone: pICH41276
  Backbone manufacturer: Sylvestre Marillonnet Lab
  Vector type: Synthetic Biology
Growth in bacteria
  Bacterial resistance: Spectinomycin, 50 μg/mL
  Growth temperature: 37°C
  Growth strain: DH5alpha
  Copy number: High Copy
Gene/Insert
  Gene/Insert name: tAT2G33730
  Species: A. thaliana (mustard weed)
  Insert size (bp): 476
  Cloning method: Restriction Enzyme; 5′ cloning site unknown (unknown if destroyed)
Terms and licenses: Academic/Nonprofit Terms; Industry Terms: Not Available to Industry
How to cite: pICH41276(3Uter)-tAT2G33730 was a gift from Jennifer Nemhauser (Addgene plasmid # 205396 ; http://n2t.net/addgene:205396 ; RRID:Addgene_205396)
