[The description below was written by a language model from this plasmid's Addgene catalogue record and pLannotate feature annotations shown in this document.]
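Description:
pICH41276(3Uter)-tAT2G33730 is a Modular Cloning (MoClo) level 0 part plasmid that stores a plant 3'UTR-plus-terminator module in the pICH41276 acceptor backbone, the standard MoClo level 0 vector for this part position. It is a small (about 2.7 kb) synthetic-biology plasmid maintained in E. coli from a high-copy ColE1/pUC-type origin and selected with spectinomycin. Resistance is provided by an aadA streptomycin/spectinomycin adenylyltransferase gene, which in the sequence record spans the numbering origin and lies downstream of an annotated bla (AmpR) promoter. The short fragments called as integrase, gentamicin acetyltransferase and lacI are most likely remnants of the integron-derived resistance cassette and of backbone cloning history, not functional genes.

The payload is a 476 bp insert named tAT2G33730, from Arabidopsis thaliana; the name indicates the 3' untranslated region and transcription terminator of the locus AT2G33730. The automated annotation does not label this insert, which presumably occupies the unannotated stretch between the lacI fragment and the AmpR promoter. The record also does not specify the flanking cloning sites or fusion overhangs.

The plasmid carries no promoter, coding sequence or reporter of its own for expression in plants. In the MoClo system, level 0 parts are released by Type IIS restriction digestion and joined in a fixed order with promoter, 5'UTR and coding sequence parts by Golden Gate assembly, producing level 1 transcription units. This part supplies the transcript 3' end processing and termination signals. It was deposited with work on a pipeline to identify and engineer constitutive and repressible plant promoters.
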