Features (pLannotate 1.2.2; 6 found; start..end, strand, type, name):
    291..879     +  rep_origin     ori: high-copy-number ColE1/pMB1/pBR322/pUC origin of replication
   1062..1142    +  CDS            lacI (fragment): LACI_ECOLI - Experimental evidence at protein level: Swiss-Prot protein existence level 1. Repressor of the lactose operon. Binds allolactose as an inducer. From Escherichia coli (strain K12).
   1732..1836    +  promoter       AmpR promoter: bla
   1827..1907    -  CDS            int (fragment): INT2_ECOLX - Protein inferred from homology: Swiss-Prot protein existence level 3. Putative integrase believed to be involved in the insertion of antibiotic resistance genes into plasmids and transposons. From Escherichia coli.
   1995..2051    +  CDS            GmR (fragment): gentamycin acetyltransferase; aacC1; confers resistance to gentamycin
   2058..117     +  CDS            aadA (across the origin): S3AD_ECOLX - Experimental evidence at protein level: Swiss-Prot protein existence level 1. Mediates bacterial resistance to the antibiotics streptomycin and spectinomycin. From Escherichia coli.
>Addgene plasmid #205396 | pICH41276(3Uter)-tAT2G33730 | addgene full sequence | sequence record 404892 | Addgene NGS Result
CTTGAAGCTAGACAGGCTTATCTTGGACAAGAAGAAGATCGCTTGGCCTCGCGCGCAGATCAGTTGGAAG
AATTTGTCCATTACGTAAAAGGCGAGATCACCAAGGTAGTCGGCAAATAACTGTCAGACCAAGTTTACTC
ATATATACTTTAGATTGATTTAAAACTTCATTTTTAATTTAAAAGGATCTAGGTGAAGATCCTTTTTGAT
AATCTCATGACCAAAATCCCTTAACGTGAGTTTTCGTTCCACTGAGCGTCAGACCCCGTAGAAAAGATCA
AAGGATCTTCTTGAGATCCTTTTTTTCTGCGCGTAATCTGCTGCTTGCAAACAAAAAAACCACCGCTACC
AGCGGTGGTTTGTTTGCCGGATCAAGAGCTACCAACTCTTTTTCCGAAGGTAACTGGCTTCAGCAGAGCG
CAGATACCAAATACTGTTCTTCTAGTGTAGCCGTAGTTAGGCCACCACTTCAAGAACTCTGTAGCACCGC
CTACATACCTCGCTCTGCTAATCCTGTTACCAGTGGCTGCTGCCAGTGGCGATAAGTCGTGTCTTACCGG
GTTGGACTCAAGACGATAGTTACCGGATAAGGCGCAGCGGTCGGGCTGAACGGGGGGTTCGTGCACACAG
CCCAGCTTGGAGCGAACGACCTACACCGAACTGAGATACCTACAGCGTGAGCTATGAGAAAGCGCCACGC
TTCCCGAAGGGAGAAAGGCGGACAGGTATCCGGTAAGCGGCAGGGTCGGAACAGGAGAGCGCACGAGGGA
GCTTCCAGGGGGAAACGCCTGGTATCTTTATAGTCCTGTCGGGTTTCGCCACCTCTGACTTGAGCGTCGA
TTTTTGTGATGCTCGTCAGGGGGGCGGAGCCTATGGAAAAACGCCAGCAACGCGGCCTTTTTACGGTTCC
TGGCCTTTTGCTGGCCTTTTGCTCACATGTTCTTTCCTGCGTTATCCCCTGATTCTGTGGATAACCGTAT
TACCGCCTTTGAGTGAGCTGATACCGCTCGCCGCAGCCGAACGACCGAGCGCAGCGAGTCAGTGAGCGAG
GAAGCGGAAGAGCGCCCAATACGCAAACCGCCTCTCCCCGCGCGTTGGCCGATTCATTAATCACTCTGTG
GTCTCAGCTTGTCGATAGGCTCTCTGGATTTGTTCTTAACTTTCCCAGTGACGTTTACCTTTTGGGATTG
ATCTCATGCGTGTGCTTAGTCGCATGTTTTATCTTTAAGATTCGTAGTTTGATAGTGAAGGAAGCAGTAG
CAAGTGTAATAGTTGAAACTTGAGTACCTTTTTAAAACGATTTAGTACTGGTCTTGTTCAAGAAAAGTAT
CTTTGATTCTCTGCCTAATTTTTCCACATATATATCTCCTCTTTGTGTTTTAAATTGAAAATTGATGCTC
GAGACGATGCTAAGCAAGAGACAACAATGCAATTTGGTTATGTGGAAAATGACTTCGCGAACTCGACCTT
TCCTTTATCCTAAAACACTAAGAGAATGTGAAATATTCTTTTGTAATATCTAATGCCCCGTGGTGGATTT
GTCTACAACTACTATGTTGCATTGTTATATGTGGGTTTGTAACAAATAACTCAACTACTTTTACTTCGCT
TGAGACCACGAAGTGGCTCTTCAGTGGACGAAAGGGCCTCGTGATACGCCTATTTTTATAGGTTAATGTC
ATGATAATAATGGTTTCTTAGACGTCAGGTGGCACTTTTCGGGGAAATGTGCGCGGAACCCCTATTTGTT
TATTTTTCTAAATACATTCAAATATGTATCCGCTCATGAGACAATAACCCTGATAAATGCTTCAATAATA
TTGAAAAAGGAAGAGTATGCGCTCACGCAACTGGTCCAGAACCTTGACCGAACGCAGCGGTGGTAACGGC
GCAGTGGCGGTTTTCATGGCTTGTTATGACTGTTTTTTTTTGGGGTACAGTCTATGCCTCGGGCATCCAA
GCAGCAAGCGCGTTACGCCGTGGGTCGATGTTTGATGTTATGGAGCAGCAACGATGTTACGCAGCAGGGC
AGTCGCCCTAAAACAAAGTTAAACATCATGAGGGAAGCGGTGATCGCCGAAGTATCGACTCAACTATCAG
AGGTAGTTGGCGTCATCGAGCGCCATCTCGAACCGACGTTGCTGGCCGTACATTTGTACGGCTCCGCAGT
GGATGGCGGCCTGAAGCCACACAGCGATATTGATTTGCTGGTTACGGTGACCGTAAGGCTTGATGAAACA
ACGCGGCGAGCTTTGATCAACGACCTTTTGGAAACTTCGGCTTCCCCTGGAGAGAGCGAGATTCTCCGCG
CTGTAGAAGTCACCATTGTTGTGCACGACGACATCATTCCGTGGCGTTATCCAGCTAAGCGCGAACTGCA
ATTTGGAGAATGGCAGCGCAATGACATTCTTGCAGGTATCTTCGAGCCAGCCACGATCGACATTGATCTG
GCTATCTTGCTGACAAAAGCAAGAGAACATAGCGTTGCCTTGGTAGGTCCAGCGGCGGAGGAACTCTTTG
ATCCGGTTCCTGAACAGGATCTATTTGAGGCGCTAAATGAAACCTTAACGCTATGGAACTCGCCGCCCGA
CTGGGCTGGCGATGAGCGAAATGTAGTGCTTACGTTGTCCCGCATTTGGTACAGCGCAGTAACCGGCAAA
ATCGCGCCGAAGGATGTCGCTGCCGACTGGGCAATGGAGCGCCTGCCGGCCCAGTATCAGCCCGTCATA
